>Addgene plasmid #143710 | TFORF0532 | addgene full sequence | sequence record 409430 | Addgene NGS Result
TTAATGTAGTCTTATGCAATACTCTTGTAGTCTTGCAACATGGTAACGATGAGTTAGCAACATGCCTTAC
AAGGAGAGAAAAAGCACCGTGCATGCCGATTGGTGGAAGTAAGGTGGTACGATCGTGCCTTATTAGGAAG
GCAACAGACGGGTCTGACATGGATTGGACGAACCACTGAATTGCCGCATTGCAGAGATATTGTATTTAAG
TGCCTAGCTCGATACATAAACGGGTCTCTCTGGTTAGACCAGATCTGAGCCTGGGAGCTCTCTGGCTAAC
TAGGGAACCCACTGCTTAAGCCTCAATAAAGCTTGCCTTGAGTGCTTCAAGTAGTGTGTGCCCGTCTGTT
GTGTGACTCTGGTAACTAGAGATCCCTCAGACCCTTTTAGTCAGTGTGGAAAATCTCTAGCAGTGGCGCC
CGAACAGGGACTTGAAAGCGAAAGGGAAACCAGAGGAGCTCTCTCGACGCAGGACTCGGCTTGCTGAAGC
GCGCACGGCAAGAGGCGAGGGGCGGCGACTGGTGAGTACGCCAAAAATTTTGACTAGCGGAGGCTAGAAG
GAGAGAGATGGGTGCGAGAGCGTCAGTATTAAGCGGGGGAGAATTAGATCGCGATGGGAAAAAATTCGGT
TAAGGCCAGGGGGAAAGAAAAAATATAAATTAAAACATATAGTATGGGCAAGCAGGGAGCTAGAACGATT
CGCAGTTAATCCTGGCCTGTTAGAAACATCAGAAGGCTGTAGACAAATACTGGGACAGCTACAACCATCC
CTTCAGACAGGATCAGAAGAACTTAGATCATTATATAATACAGTAGCAACCCTCTATTGTGTGCATCAAA
GGATAGAGATAAAAGACACCAAGGAAGCTTTAGACAAGATAGAGGAAGAGCAAAACAAAAGTAAGACCAC
CGCACAGCAAGCGGCCGCTGATCTTCAGACCTGGAGGAGGAGATATGAGGGACAATTGGAGAAGTGAATT
ATATAAATATAAAGTAGTAAAAATTGAACCATTAGGAGTAGCACCCACCAAGGCAAAGAGAAGAGTGGTG
CAGAGAGAAAAAAGAGCAGTGGGAATAGGAGCTTTGTTCCTTGGGTTCTTGGGAGCAGCAGGAAGCACTA
TGGGCGCAGCGTCAATGACGCTGACGGTACAGGCCAGACAATTATTGTCTGGTATAGTGCAGCAGCAGAA
CAATTTGCTGAGGGCTATTGAGGCGCAACAGCATCTGTTGCAACTCACAGTCTGGGGCATCAAGCAGCTC
CAGGCAAGAATCCTGGCTGTGGAAAGATACCTAAAGGATCAACAGCTCCTGGGGATTTGGGGTTGCTCTG
GAAAACTCATTTGCACCACTGCTGTGCCTTGGAATGCTAGTTGGAGTAATAAATCTCTGGAACAGATTTG
GAATCACACGACCTGGATGGAGTGGGACAGAGAAATTAACAATTACACAAGCTTAATACACTCCTTAATT
GAAGAATCGCAAAACCAGCAAGAAAAGAATGAACAAGAATTATTGGAATTAGATAAATGGGCAAGTTTGT
GGAATTGGTTTAACATAACAAATTGGCTGTGGTATATAAAATTATTCATAATGATAGTAGGAGGCTTGGT
AGGTTTAAGAATAGTTTTTGCTGTACTTTCTATAGTGAATAGAGTTAGGCAGGGATATTCACCATTATCG
TTTCAGACCCACCTCCCAACCCCGAGGGGACCCATGCATTGCATCTCAATTAGTCAGCAACCAGGTGTGG
AAAGTCCCCAGGCTCCCCAGCAGGCAGAAGTATGCAAAGCATGCGTCTCAATTAGTCAGCAACCATAGTC
CCGCCCCTAACTCCGCCCATCCCGCCCCTAACTCCGCCCAGTTCCGCCCATTCTCCGCCCCATGGCTGAC
TAATTTTTTTTATTTATGCAGAGGCCGAGGCCGCCTCGGCCTCTGAGCTATTCCAGAAGTAGTGAGGAGG
CTTTTTTGGAGGCCTAGGCTTTTGCAAAAAGCTTTCTAGAGGTACCACCGGAGCTTACCATGACCGAGTA
CAAGCCCACGGTGCGCCTCGCCACCCGCGACGACGTCCCCAGGGCCGTACGCACCCTCGCCGCCGCGTTC
GCCGACTACCCCGCCACGCGCCACACCGTCGATCCGGACCGCCACATCGAGCGGGTCACCGAGCTGCAAG
AACTCTTCCTCACGCGCGTCGGGCTCGACATCGGCAAGGTGTGGGTCGCGGACGACGGCGCCGCCGTGGC
GGTCTGGACCACGCCGGAGAGCGTCGAAGCGGGGGCGGTGTTCGCCGAGATCGGCCCGCGCATGGCCGAG
TTGAGCGGTTCCCGGCTGGCCGCGCAGCAACAGATGGAAGGCCTCCTGGCGCCGCACCGGCCCAAGGAGC
CCGCGTGGTTCCTGGCCACCGTCGGCGTCTCGCCCGACCACCAGGGCAAGGGTCTGGGCAGCGCCGTCGT
GCTCCCCGGAGTGGAGGCGGCCGAGCGCGCCGGGGTGCCCGCCTTCCTGGAGACCTCCGCGCCCCGCAAC
CTCCCCTTCTACGAGCGGCTCGGCTTCACCGTCACCGCCGACGTCGAGGTGCCCGAAGGACCGCGCACCT
GGTGCATGACCCGCAAGCCCGGTGCCAGTTAACGAATTCTAGATCTTGAGACAAATGGCAGTATTCATCC
ACAATTTTAAAAGAAAAGGGGGGATTGGGGGGTACAGTGCAGGGGAAAGAATAGTAGACATAATAGCAAC
AGACATACAAACTAAAGAATTACAAAAACAAATTACAAAAATTCAAAATTTTCGGGTTTATTACAGGGAC
AGCAGAGATCCACTTTGGCGCCGGCTCGAGGCCTGCAGGTGCAAAGATGGATAAAGTTTTAAACAGAGAG
GAATCTTTGCAGCTAATGGACCTTCTAGGTCTTGAAAGGAGTGGGAATTGGCTCCGGTGCCCGTCAGTGG
GCAGAGCGCACATCGCCCACAGTCCCCGAGAAGTTGGGGGGAGGGGTCGGCAATTGAACCGGTGCCTAGA
GAAGGTGGCGCGGGGTAAACTGGGAAAGTGATGTCGTGTACTGGCTCCGCCTTTTTCCCGAGGGTGGGGG
AGAACCGTATATAAGTGCAGTAGTCGCCGTGAACGTTCTTTTTCGCAACGGGTTTGCCGCCAGAACACAG
GTAAGTGCCGTGTGTGGTTCCCGCGGGCCTGGCCTCTTTACGGGTTATGGCCCTTGCGTGCCTTGAATTA
CTTCCACCTGGCTGCAGTACGTGATTCTTGATCCCGAGCTTCGGGTTGGAAGTGGGTGGGAGAGTTCGAG
GCCTTGCGCTTAAGGAGCCCCTTCGCCTCGTGCTTGAGTTGAGGCCTGGCCTGGGCGCTGGGGCCGCCGC
GTGCGAATCTGGTGGCACCTTCGCGCCTGTCTCGCTGCTTTCGATAAGTCTCTAGCCATTTAAAATTTTT
GATGACCTGCTGCGACGCTTTTTTTCTGGCAAGATAGTCTTGTAAATGCGGGCCAAGATCTGCACACTGG
TATTTCGGTTTTTGGGGCCGCGGGCGGCGACGGGGCCCGTGCGTCCCAGCGCACATGTTCGGCGAGGCGG
GGCCTGCGAGCGCGGCCACCGAGAATCGGACGGGGGTAGTCTCAAGCTGGCCGGCCTGCTCTGGTGCCTG
GCCTCGCGCCGCCGTGTATCGCCCCGCCCTGGGCGGCAAGGCTGGCCCGGTCGGCACCAGTTGCGTGAGC
GGAAAGATGGCCGCTTCCCGGCCCTGCTGCAGGGAGCTCAAAATGGAGGACGCGGCGCTCGGGAGAGCGG
GCGGGTGAGTCACCCACACAAAGGAAAAGGGCCTTTCCGTCCTCAGCCGTCGCTTCATGTGACTCCACGG
AGTACCGGGCGCCGTCCAGGCACCTCGATTAGTTCTCGAGCTTTTGGAGTACGTCGTCTTTAGGTTGGGG
GGAGGGGTTTTATGCGATGGAGTTTCCCCACACTGAGTGGGTGGAGACTGAAGTTAGGCCAGCTTGGCAC
TTGATGTAATTCTCCTTGGAATTTGCCCTTTTTGAGTTTGGATCTTGGTTCATTCTCAAGCCTCAGACAG
TGGTTCAAAGTTTTTTTCTTCCATTTCAGGTGTCGTGAGGCTAGCACCGCCACCATGAAGTTCACCCTGG
GCCTGGGGTCGCGGGCGTGGAGAGTGTCCTGGGAGGGGGCAGCAGCGGCGGCGGCAGGCCCTGGAGCGGG
CGGCAGCGCGCTCCGCTGCCGCGCACAGCGCGTCTCCAGCCCGCGGCTGGGCCGCCGCGGCTCTCGGCTC
TCGGGCGCCCTCCCTCTATGCCTCTCACGCGGCGGCGGCGGCGCCCAAGCTCTCCCGGACTGCGCCGGGC
CCAGCCCCGGCCACCCCGGCCACCCCGGCGCCAGGCAGCTGGCCGGCCCGCTCGCTATGGAGCAGACGTA
TGGCGAGGTGAACCAGCTGGGCGGTGTGTTCGTCAACGGCCGCCCCCTGCCCAACGCCATCCGCTTGCGC
ATTGTGGAGCTGGCGCAGCTGGGCATCCGACCCTGTGACATCAGTCGGCAGCTCCGCGTATCCCACGGCT
GCGTGAGCAAGATCCTGGCGCGCTACAACGAGACCGGCTCCATTCTGCCCGGGGCCATCGGGGGGAGCAA
GCCCCGCGTCACCACTCCCAACGTGGTCAAGCACATCCGGGACTACAAGCAAGGAGACCCTGGCATCTTT
GCCTGGGAGATCCGCGACCGGCTGCTGGCCGACGGCGTCTGTGACAAGTACAATGTGCCTTCGGTGAGCT
CCATCAGCCGCATCCTGCGCAACAAGATCGGCAGCCTGGCGCAGCCCGGACCGTACGAGGCAAGTAAGCA
GCCGCCGTCGCAGCCTACGCTGCCCTACAACCACATCTACCAGTACCCCTACCCCAGTCCCGTGTCGCCC
ACGGGCGCCAAGATGGGCAGCCACCCCGGGGTCCCGGGCACGGCGGGCCACGTCAGCATCCCGCGCTCAT
GGCCCTCGGCACACTCGGTCAGCAACATCCTGGGCATCCGGACGTTTATGGAGCAAACAGGGGCCCTGGC
TGGGAGCGAAGGCACCGCTTACTCTCCCAAGATGGAAGACTGGGCCGGCGTGAACCGCACGGCCTTCCCC
GCCACCCCCGCAGTGAATGGGCTAGAGAAACCTGCCTTAGAGGCAGACATTAAATACACTCAGTCGGCCT
CCACCCTCTCTGCCGTGGGCGGCTTTCTCCCCGCCTGCGCCTACCCGGCCTCCAACCAGCACGGCGTGTA
CAGCGCCCCGGGCGGCGGCTACCTCGCCCCGGGCCCGCCGTGGCCGCCTGCGCAAGGTCCTCCTCTGGCG
CCCCCCGGGGCCGGCGTAGCTGTGCATGGCGGGGAACTCGCGGCAGCAATGACCTTCAAGCATCCCAGCC
GAGAAGGAAGCCTCCCAGCTCCGGCAGCAAGGCCCCGGACGCCCTCAGTAGCTTACACGGACTGCCCATC
CCGGCCTCGACCTCCTAGGGGCAGCTCTCCCCGGACCCGAGCCCGGAGGGAACGGCAGGCGGACCCGGGC
GCACAGGTCTGCGCGGCGGCCCCGGCAATCGGCACGGGCAGGATCGGAGGACTCGCGGAGGAGGAAGCCA
GTGCCGGCCCGCGGGGTGCACGCCCAGCCAGCCCCCAGGCCCAGCCCTGCCTCTGGCCGGACCCACCACA
CTTCCTTTATTGGTCTGGGTTTTTAGGCTTCTCTGAACTTGGGTTTTAGTAATGAACTAGTCCGTAACTT
GAAAGTATTTCGATTTCTTGGCTTTATATATCTTGTGGAAAGGACGACGTATAGTTGTTTGAAGAGCCAA
GACGCGTTAAGTCGACAATCAACCTCTGGATTACAAAATTTGTGAAAGATTGACTGGTATTCTTAACTAT
GTTGCTCCTTTTACGCTATGTGGATACGCTGCTTTAATGCCTTTGTATCATGCTATTGCTTCCCGTATGG
CTTTCATTTTCTCCTCCTTGTATAAATCCTGGTTGCTGTCTCTTTATGAGGAGTTGTGGCCCGTTGTCAG
GCAACGTGGCGTGGTGTGCACTGTGTTTGCTGACGCAACCCCCACTGGTTGGGGCATTGCCACCACCTGT
CAGCTCCTTTCCGGGACTTTCGCTTTCCCCCTCCCTATTGCCACGGCGGAACTCATCGCCGCCTGCCTTG
CCCGCTGCTGGACAGGGGCTCGGCTGTTGGGCACTGACAATTCCGTGGTGTTGTCGGGGAAATCATCGTC
CTTTCCTTGGCTGCTCGCCTGTGTTGCCACCTGGATTCTGCGCGGGACGTCCTTCTGCTACGTCCCTTCG
GCCCTCAATCCAGCGGACCTTCCTTCCCGCGGCCTGCTGCCGGCTCTGCGGCCTCTTCCGCGTCTTCGCC
TTCGCCCTCAGACGAGTCGGATCTCCCTTTGGGCCGCCTCCCCGCGTCGACTTTAAGACCAATGACTTAC
AAGGCAGCTGTAGATCTTAGCCACTTTTTAAAAGAAAAGGGGGGACTGGAAGGGCTAATTCACTCCCAAC
GAAGACAAGATCTGCTTTTTGCTTGTACTGGGTCTCTCTGGTTAGACCAGATCTGAGCCTGGGAGCTCTC
TGGCTAACTAGGGAACCCACTGCTTAAGCCTCAATAAAGCTTGCCTTGAGTGCTTCAAGTAGTGTGTGCC
CGTCTGTTGTGTGACTCTGGTAACTAGAGATCCCTCAGACCCTTTTAGTCAGTGTGGAAAATCTCTAGCA
GTACGTATAGTAGTTCATGTCATCTTATTATTCAGTATTTATAACTTGCAAAGAAATGAATATCAGAGAG
TGAGAGGAACTTGTTTATTGCAGCTTATAATGGTTACAAATAAAGCAATAGCATCACAAATTTCACAAAT
AAAGCATTTTTTTCACTGCATTCTAGTTGTGGTTTGTCCAAACTCATCAATGTATCTTATCATGTCTGGC
TCTAGCTATCCCGCCCCTAACTCCGCCCATCCCGCCCCTAACTCCGCCCAGTTCCGCCCATTCTCCGCCC
CATGGCTGACTAATTTTTTTTATTTATGCAGAGGCCGAGGCCGCCTCGGCCTCTGAGCTATTCCAGAAGT
AGTGAGGAGGCTTTTTTGGAGGCCTAGGGACGTACCCAATTCGCCCTATAGTGAGTCGTATTACGCGCGC
TCACTGGCCGTCGTTTTACAACGTCGTGACTGGGAAAACCCTGGCGTTACCCAACTTAATCGCCTTGCAG
CACATCCCCCTTTCGCCAGCTGGCGTAATAGCGAAGAGGCCCGCACCGATCGCCCTTCCCAACAGTTGCG
CAGCCTGAATGGCGAATGGG
[124 nt withheld, positions 7301-7424]
C
[91 nt withheld, positions 7426-7516]
A
[49 nt withheld, positions 7518-7566]
CCTTTGACGTTGGAGTCCACGTTCTTT
[37 nt withheld, positions 7594-7630]
ACCCTATCTCGGTCTATTCTTTTGATTTATAAGGGATTTTGCCGATTTCGGCCTATTGGTTAAAAAATGA
GCTGATTTAACAAAAATTTAACGCGAATTTTAACAAAATATTAACGCTTACAATTTAGGTGGCACTTTTC
GGGGAAATGTGCGCGGAACCCCTATTTGTTTATTTTTCTAAATACATTCAAATATGTATCCGCTCATGAG
ACAATAACCCTGATAAATGCTTCAATAATATTGAAAAAGGAAGAGTATGAGTATTCAACATTTCCGTGTC
GCCCTTATTCCCTTTTTTGCGGCATTTTGCCTTCCTGTTTTTGCTCACCCAGAAACGCTGGTGAAAGTAA
AAGATGCTGAAGATCAGTTGGGTGCACGAGTGGGTTACATCGAACTGGATCTCAACAGCGGTAAGATCCT
TGAGAGTTTTCGCCCCGAAGAACGTTTTCCAATGATGAGCACTTTTAAAGTTCTGCTATGTGGCGCGGTA
TTATCCCGTATTGACGCCGGGCAAGAGCAACTCGGTCGCCGCATACACTATTCTCAGAATGACTTGGTTG
AGTACTCACCAGTCACAGAAAAGCATCTTACGGATGGCATGACAGTAAGAGAATTATGCAGTGCTGCCAT
AACCATGAGTGATAACACTGCGGCCAACTTACTTCTGACAACGATCGGAGGACCGAAGGAGCTAACCGCT
TTTTTGCACAACATGGGGGATCATGTAACTCGCCTTGATCGTTGGGAACCGGAGCTGAATGAAGCCATAC
CAAACGACGAGCGTGACACCACGATGCCTGTAGCAATGGCAACAACGTTGCGCAAACTATTAACTGGCGA
ACTACTTACTCTAGCTTCCCGGCAACAATTAATAGACTGGATGGAGGCGGATAAAGTTGCAGGACCACTT
CTGCGCTCGGCCCTTCCGGCTGGCTGGTTTATTGCTGATAAATCTGGAGCCGGTGAGCGTGGGTCTCGCG
GTATCATTGCAGCACTGGGGCCAGATGGTAAGCCCTCCCGTATCGTAGTTATCTACACGACGGGGAGTCA
GGCAACTATGGATGAACGAAATAGACAGATCGCTGAGATAGGTGCCTCACTGATTAAGCATTGGTAACTG
TCAGACCAAGTTTACTCATATATACTTTAGATTGATTTAAAACTTCATTTTTAATTTAAAAGGATCTAGG
TGAAGATCCTTTTTGATAATCTCATGACCAAAATCCCTTAACGTGAGTTTTCGTTCCACTGAGCGTCAGA
CCCCGTAGAAAAGATCAAAGGATCTTCTTGAGATCCTTTTTTTCTGCGCGTAATCTGCTGCTTGCAAACA
AAAAAACCACCGCTACCAGCGGTGGTTTGTTTGCCGGATCAAGAGCTACCAACTCTTTTTCCGAAGGTAA
CTGGCTTCAGCAGAGCGCAGATACCAAATACTGTTCTTCTAGTGTAGCCGTAGTTAGGCCACCACTTCAA
GAACTCTGTAGCACCGCCTACATACCTCGCTCTGCTAATCCTGTTACCAGTGGCTGCTGCCAGTGGCGAT
AAGTCGTGTCTTACCGGGTTGGACTCAAGACGATAGTTACCGGATAAGGCGCAGCGGTCGGGCTGAACGG
GGGGTTCGTGCACACAGCCCAGCTTGGAGCGAACGACCTACACCGAACTGAGATACCTACAGCGTGAGCT
ATGAGAAAGCGCCACGCTTCCCGAAGGGAGAAAGGCGGACAGGTATCCGGTAAGCGGCAGGGTCGGAACA
GGAGAGCGCACGAGGGAGCTTCCAGGGGGAAACGCCTGGTATCTTTATAGTCCTGTCGGGTTTCGCCACC
TCTGACTTGAGCGTCGATTTTTGTGATGCTCGTCAGGGGGGCGGAGCCTATGGAAAAACGCCAGCAACGC
GGCCTTTTTACGGTTCCTGGCCTTTTGCTGGCCTTTTGCTCACATGTTCTTTCCTGCGTTATCCCCTGAT
TCTGTGGATAACCGTATTACCGCCTTTGAGTGAGCTGATACCGCTCGCCGCAGCCGAACGACCGAGCGCA
GCGAGTCAGTGAGCGAGGAAGCGGAAGAGCGCCCAATACGCAAACCGCCTCTCCCCGCGCGTTGGCCGAT
TCATTAATGCAGCTGGCACGACAGGTTTCCCGACTGGAAAGCGGGCAGTGAGCGCAACGCAATTAATGTG
AGTTAGCTCACTCATTAGGCACCCCAGGCTTTACACTTTATGCTTCCGGCTCGTATGTTGTGTGGAATTG
TGAGCGGATAACAATTTCACACAGGAAACAGCTATGACCATGATTACGCCAAGCGCGCAATTAACCCTCA
CTAAAGGGAACAAAAGCTGGAGCTGCAAGC
Features (pLannotate 1.2.2; 31 found; start..end, strand, type, name):
      5..231     +  promoter       RSV promoter: Rous sarcoma virus enhancer/promoter
    232..412     +  LTR            5' LTR (truncated): truncated 5' long terminal repeat (LTR) from HIV-1
    459..584     +  misc_feature   HIV-1 Ψ: packaging signal of human immunodeficiency virus type 1
    568..931     +  CDS            HIV-1 gag (fragment): gag protein from human immunodeficiency virus 1; gag
   1077..1310    +  misc_feature   RRE: The Rev response element (RRE) of HIV-1 allows for Rev-dependent mRNA export from the nucleus to the cytoplasm.
   1687..1713    +  CDS            Rev (fragment): human immunodeficiency virus 1 (HIV-1) Rev protein; rev; enhances nuclear export of unspliced and incompletely spliced viral mRNAs
   1720..1743    +  promoter       SV40 promoter (fragment): SV40 early promoter
   1744..1815    +  promoter       SV40 promoter (fragment): SV40 enhancer and early promoter
   1839..1974    +  rep_origin     SV40 ori: SV40 origin of replication
   2020..2616    +  CDS            PuroR (fragment): puromycin N-acetyltransferase; pac from Streptomyces; confers resistance to puromycin
   2665..2782    +  misc_feature   cPPT/CTS: central polypurine tract and central termination sequence of HIV-1
   2847..2913    +  CDS            small t antigen (fragment): SV40 (simian virus 40) small t antigen
   2920..4098    +  promoter       EF-1α promoter: strong constitutive promoter for human elongation factor EF-1α
   4115..5716    +  CDS            PAX1: PAX1_HUMAN - Also known as HUP48. Experimental evidence at protein level: Swiss-Prot protein existence level 1. This protein is a transcriptional activator. It may play a role in the formation of segmented structures of the embryo. May play an important role in the normal development of the vertebral column (By similarity). From Homo sapiens (Human).
   5732..5785    +  promoter       U6 promoter (fragment): RNA polymerase III promoter for human U6 snRNA
   5827..6415    +  misc_feature   WPRE: woodchuck hepatitis virus posttranscriptional regulatory element
   6466..6485    +  misc_feature   cPPT/CTS (fragment): central polypurine tract and central termination sequence of HIV-1
   6487..6720    +  LTR            3' LTR (ΔU3): self-inactivating 3' long terminal repeat (LTR) from HIV-1
   6798..6919    +  polyA_signal   SV40 poly(A) signal: SV40 polyadenylation signal
   6959..7094    +  rep_origin     SV40 ori: SV40 origin of replication
   7115..7133    -  promoter       T7 promoter: promoter for bacteriophage T7 RNA polymerase
   7141..7296    +  CDS            lacZα (fragment): LacZα fragment of β-galactosidase; lacZ fragment
   7301..7729    +  rep_origin     f1 ori (sequence partly withheld): f1 bacteriophage origin of replication; arrow indicates direction of (+) strand synthesis
   7782..7886    +  promoter       AmpR promoter: bla
   7887..8747    +  CDS            AmpR: β-lactamase; bla; confers resistance to ampicillin, carbenicillin, and related antibiotics
   8918..9506    +  rep_origin     ori: high-copy-number ColE1/pMB1/pBR322/pUC origin of replication
   9689..9781    +  CDS            lacI (fragment): lac repressor; lacI; The lac repressor binds to the lac operator to inhibit transcription in E. coli. This inhibition can be relieved by adding lactose or isopropyl-β-D-thiogalactopyranoside (IPTG).
   9794..9815    +  protein_bind   CAP binding site: CAP binding activates transcription in the presence of cAMP. E. coli catabolite activator protein
   9830..9860    +  promoter       lac promoter: promoter for the E. coli lac operon
   9868..9884    +  protein_bind   lac operator: The lac repressor binds to the lac operator to inhibit transcription in E. coli. This inhibition can be relieved by adding lactose or isopropyl-β-D-thiogalactopyranoside (IPTG). lac repressor encoded by lacI
   9929..9947    +  promoter       T3 promoter: promoter for bacteriophage T3 RNA polymerase
