[The description below was written by a language model from this plasmid's Addgene catalogue record and pLannotate feature annotations shown in this document.]
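Description:
TFORF0532 is a lentiviral mammalian expression plasmid built on the pLX_TRC317 backbone. It carries the human transcription factor PAX1 as one member of a barcoded transcription factor ORF collection. It is propagated in E. coli through a high-copy ColE1/pUC-type origin with ampicillin selection (AmpR), and the backbone also holds an f1 origin plus remnants of a lac/lacZα cloning region flanked by T3 and T7 promoters. The depositor notes that the plasmid can recombine, as is common for LTR-containing vectors, and a recombination-limiting strain is listed for growth.

The viral portion has a third-generation, self-inactivating layout. An RSV promoter drives a truncated HIV-1 5' LTR, followed by the Ψ packaging signal with a gag fragment, the RRE for Rev-dependent nuclear export, a cPPT/CTS element, and a ΔU3 3' LTR followed by an SV40 polyadenylation signal. Two cassettes sit between the LTRs. An SV40 early promoter drives puromycin N-acetyltransferase for selecting transduced mammalian cells. Downstream, the strong constitutive EF-1α promoter drives the PAX1 ORF (annotated as roughly 1.6 kb, synthesised from a reference human transcript), with a WPRE after it to boost transcript stability and expression.

According to the record, each construct in the collection carries a unique 24-bp barcode. The barcode is not annotated in the feature table, so its position is not stated, although the recorded insert size is somewhat larger than the annotated coding sequence. The short U6, small t antigen and Rev fragments look like incidental annotation matches rather than functional parts. The vector is intended for PAX1 overexpression, particularly in pooled screens where barcode sequencing identifies which factor each cell received, as in directed differentiation studies.
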