Addgene plasmid #143710: TFORF0532
Purpose: Lentiviral vector for overexpressing transcription factor ORFs with unique 24-bp barcodes. Barcodes facilitate identification of transcription factors in pooled screens.
Depositing lab: Feng Zhang. Depositing organization: Broad Institute. Publication: A transcription factor atlas of directed differentiation. Joung J, Ma S, Tay T, Geiger-Schuller KR, Kirchgatterer PC, Verdine VK, Guo B, Arias-Garcia MA, Allen WE, Singh A, Kuksenko O, Abudayyeh OO, Gootenberg JS, Fu Z, Macrae RK, Buenrostro JD, Regev A, Zhang F. Cell. 2023 Jan 5;186(1):209-229.e26. doi: 10.1016/j.cell.2022.11.026. PubMed 36608654.
Backbone
  Vector backbone: pLX_TRC317
  Backbone manufacturer: Broad Institute Genetic Perturbation Platform
  Backbone size w/o insert (bp): 8264
  Vector type: Mammalian Expression, Lentiviral
  Selectable markers: Puromycin
Growth in bacteria
  Bacterial resistance: Ampicillin, 100 μg/mL
  Growth temperature: 37°C
  Growth strain: NEB Stable
  Copy number: High Copy
Gene/Insert
  Gene/Insert name: PAX1
  Species: H. sapiens (human)
  Insert size (bp): 1706
  Entrez Gene: PAX1 (a.k.a. HUP48, OFC2)
  Promoter: EF1a
  Cloning method: Unknown
  Sequencing primers: 5′ GGGTGGAGACTGAAGTTAGGCCAG; 3′ CACATAGCGTAAAAGGAGCAACATAG
Terms and licenses: Academic/Nonprofit Terms; Industry Terms: Not Available to Industry
Depositor comments: NM_006192,ENST00000398485 . The transcription factor ORF portion of this plasmid was synthesized by Genewiz. Please test multiple small colonies in case of plasmid recombination. To make this collection available in a timely manner, a portion of this collection was not fully sequenced by Addgene. If an Addgene verified full plasmid sequence is not available, please contact us prior to placing an order to request the full sequence.
How to cite: TFORF0532 was a gift from Feng Zhang (Addgene plasmid # 143710 ; http://n2t.net/addgene:143710 ; RRID:Addgene_143710)
