>Addgene plasmid #143710 | TFORF0532 | depositor partial sequence | sequence record 283260 | Insert
ACCGCCACCATGAAGTTCACCCTGGGCCTGGGGTCGCGGGCGTGGAGAGTGTCCTGGGAGGGGGCAGCAG
CGGCGGCGGCAGGCCCTGGAGCGGGCGGCAGCGCGCTCCGCTGCCGCGCACAGCGCGTCTCCAGCCCGCG
GCTGGGCCGCCGCGGCTCTCGGCTCTCGGGCGCCCTCCCTCTATGCCTCTCACGCGGCGGCGGCGGCGCC
CAAGCTCTCCCGGACTGCGCCGGGCCCAGCCCCGGCCACCCCGGCCACCCCGGCGCCAGGCAGCTGGCCG
GCCCGCTCGCTATGGAGCAGACGTATGGCGAGGTGAACCAGCTGGGCGGTGTGTTCGTCAACGGCCGCCC
CCTGCCCAACGCCATCCGCTTGCGCATTGTGGAGCTGGCGCAGCTGGGCATCCGACCCTGTGACATCAGT
CGGCAGCTCCGCGTATCCCACGGCTGCGTGAGCAAGATCCTGGCGCGCTACAACGAGACCGGCTCCATTC
TGCCCGGGGCCATCGGGGGGAGCAAGCCCCGCGTCACCACTCCCAACGTGGTCAAGCACATCCGGGACTA
CAAGCAAGGAGACCCTGGCATCTTTGCCTGGGAGATCCGCGACCGGCTGCTGGCCGACGGCGTCTGTGAC
AAGTACAATGTGCCTTCGGTGAGCTCCATCAGCCGCATCCTGCGCAACAAGATCGGCAGCCTGGCGCAGC
CCGGACCGTACGAGGCAAGTAAGCAGCCGCCGTCGCAGCCTACGCTGCCCTACAACCACATCTACCAGTA
CCCCTACCCCAGTCCCGTGTCGCCCACGGGCGCCAAGATGGGCAGCCACCCCGGGGTCCCGGGCACGGCG
GGCCACGTCAGCATCCCGCGCTCATGGCCCTCGGCACACTCGGTCAGCAACATCCTGGGCATCCGGACGT
TTATGGAGCAAACAGGGGCCCTGGCTGGGAGCGAAGGCACCGCTTACTCTCCCAAGATGGAAGACTGGGC
CGGCGTGAACCGCACGGCCTTCCCCGCCACCCCCGCAGTGAATGGGCTAGAGAAACCTGCCTTAGAGGCA
GACATTAAATACACTCAGTCGGCCTCCACCCTCTCTGCCGTGGGCGGCTTTCTCCCCGCCTGCGCCTACC
CGGCCTCCAACCAGCACGGCGTGTACAGCGCCCCGGGCGGCGGCTACCTCGCCCCGGGCCCGCCGTGGCC
GCCTGCGCAAGGTCCTCCTCTGGCGCCCCCCGGGGCCGGCGTAGCTGTGCATGGCGGGGAACTCGCGGCA
GCAATGACCTTCAAGCATCCCAGCCGAGAAGGAAGCCTCCCAGCTCCGGCAGCAAGGCCCCGGACGCCCT
CAGTAGCTTACACGGACTGCCCATCCCGGCCTCGACCTCCTAGGGGCAGCTCTCCCCGGACCCGAGCCCG
GAGGGAACGGCAGGCGGACCCGGGCGCACAGGTCTGCGCGGCGGCCCCGGCAATCGGCACGGGCAGGATC
GGAGGACTCGCGGAGGAGGAAGCCAGTGCCGGCCCGCGGGGTGCACGCCCAGCCAGCCCCCAGGCCCAGC
CCTGCCTCTGGCCGGACCCACCACACTTCCTTTATTGGTCTGGGTTTTTAGGCTTCTCTGAACTTGGGTT
TTAGTAATGAACTAGTCCGTAACTTGAAAGTATTTCGATTTCTTGGCTTTATATATCTTGTGGAAAGGAC
GACGTATAGTTGTTTGAAGAGCCAAG
