>Addgene plasmid #143710 | TFORF0532 | depositor partial sequence | sequence record 283261 | Barcode
CGTATAGTTGTTTGAAGAGCCAAG
